>Addgene plasmid #33048 | pRK5-Myc-TEAD1-V242A | addgene partial sequence | sequence record 41240 | SP6 5'-ATTTAGGTGACACTATAG-3'
CACTGCACCTCGGTTCTAAGCTGAGAATGGAGCAAAAGCTCATCTCAGAGGAAGATCTGAAGCTTCTGCA
GGTCGACTCTAGAGAAAGGATGAGTGACTCTGCAGATAAGCCAATTGACAATGATGCAGAAGGGGTCTGG
AGCCCCGACATCGAGCAAAGCTTTCAGGAGGCCCTGGCTATCTATCCACCATGTGGGAGGAGGAAAATCA
TCTTATCAGACGAAGGCAAAATGTATGGTAGGAATGAATTGATAGCCAGATACATCAAACTCAGGACAGG
CAAGACGAGGACCAGAAAACAGGTGTCTAGTCACATTCAGGTTCTTGCCAGAAGGAAATCTCGTGATTTT
CATTCCAAGCTAAAGGATCAGACTGCAAAGGATAAGGCCCTGCAGCACATGGCGGCCATGTCCTCAGCCC
AGATCGTCTCGGCCACTGCCATTCATAACAAGCTGGGGCTGCCTGGGATTCCACGCCCGACCTTCCCAGG
GGCGCCGGGGTTCTGGCCGGGAATGATTCAAACAGGGCAGCCAGGATCCTCACAAGACGTCAAGCCTTTT
GTGCAGCAGGCCTACCCCATCCAGCCAGCGGTCACAGCCCCCATTCCAGGGTTTGAGCCTGCATCGGCCC
CAGCTCCCTCAGTCCCTGCCTGGCAAGGTCGCTCCATTGGCACAACCAAGCTTCGCCTGGTGGAATTTTC
AGCTTTTCTCGAGCAGCAGCGAGACCCAGACTCGTACAACAAACACCTCTTCGTGCACATTGGGCATGCC
AACCATTCTTACAGTGACCCATTGCTTGAATCAGCGGACATTCGTCAGATTTATGACAAATTTCCTGAAA
AGAAAGGTGGCTTAAAGGAACTGTTTGGAAAGGGCCCTCAAAATGCCTTCTTCCTCGTAAAATTCTGGGC
TGATTTAAACTG
