>Addgene plasmid #33048 | pRK5-Myc-TEAD1-V242A | addgene partial sequence | sequence record 42792 | SV40pA-R 5'-GAAATTTGTGATGCTATTGC-3'
GCATAACAGTTGGGCCATGGCGGCCATCGATTGAATTCTCAGTCCTTTACAAGCCTGTAAATATGATGTT
GTGCTCCGTGTTCACTATTTGAAACTTCAAACACACAGGCCATGCAGAGTAGAGTTTCTTGTGTATCCCT
GTTTGTTACCACCAATAAAATTGTGAAGTTTTCCAAAACACTGTTCATCATATATTTCTCTGGTAAGTGT
TTGAGCTTGTGGATGAAGTTGATCATATATTCACACATTGGGGAGCGGTTTATTCGGTATACAAATCGGC
CATTCTCAAACCTTGCATACTCCGTCTCTACTTTTTCTACTACTTGCTTCCCAAAGGAGCAAACTTTGGT
GGAACAGGTGACTGTCATATTTTCAGAACTCTCGTACTGACTGGTTACACCATAAAAAGCCCCAGCATCA
TCTTGAATATTGCAGTTTAAATCAGCCCAGAATTTTACGAGGAAGAAGGCATTTTGAGGGCCCTTTCCAA
ACAGTTCCTTTAAGCCACCTTTCTTTTCAGGAAATTTGTCATAAATCTGACGAATGTCCGCTGATTCAAG
CAATGGGTCACTGTAAGAATGGTTGGCATGCCCAATGTGCACGAAGAGGTGTTTGTTGTACGAGTCTGGG
TCTCGCTGCTGCTCGAGAAAAGCTGAAAATTCCACCAGGCGAAGCTTGGTTGTGCCAATGGAGCGACCTT
GCCAGGCAGGGACTGAGGGAGCTGGGGCCGATGCAGGCTCAAACCCTGGAATGGGGGCTGTGACCGCTGG
CTGGATGGGGTAGGCCTGCTGCACAAAAGGCTTGACGTCTTGTGAGGATCCTGGCTGCCCTGTTTGAATC
