[The description below was written by a language model from this plasmid's Addgene catalogue record.]
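Description:
pRK5-Myc-TEAD1-V242A is a mammalian expression plasmid built on the pRK5 backbone (about 4.7 kb without the insert). It is propagated in E. coli under ampicillin selection; the record lists the copy number as unknown and gives no feature table, so the origin of replication, promoter and polyadenylation signal are not explicitly documented. pRK5-family vectors are generally known as CMV promoter-driven plasmids for transient expression in cultured mammalian cells, but this detail comes from general knowledge of the backbone rather than from the record. No mammalian selection marker is listed.

The insert is human TEAD1 (also known as TEF-1 or TCF13), a TEA-domain transcription factor that acts as a DNA-binding partner for the Hippo pathway co-activator YAP. The coding sequence carries a single point substitution, V242A, and is fused at its N terminus to a Myc epitope tag, which allows the protein to be detected by western blotting or immunofluorescence and recovered by immunoprecipitation with anti-Myc antibodies.

The associated publication concerns the structure of the YAP–TEAD complex, which suggests that the V242A mutant was made to test the contribution of this residue to the YAP–TEAD interaction, although the record does not state the mutation's functional effect. Typical uses would be transfection into mammalian cells alongside wild-type Myc-TEAD1 for comparison in co-immunoprecipitation experiments with YAP or in TEAD-dependent transcriptional reporter assays.
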