Addgene plasmid #33048: pRK5-Myc-TEAD1-V242A
Depositing lab: Kunliang Guan. Depositing organization: University of California, San Diego (UCSD). Publication: Structural insights into the YAP and TEAD complex. Li Z, Zhao B, Wang P, Chen F, Dong Z, Yang H, Guan KL, Xu Y. Genes Dev. 2010 Feb 1;24(3):235-40. 10.1101/gad.1865810 PubMed 20123905.
Backbone
  Vector backbone: pRK5
  Backbone size w/o insert (bp): 4700
  Vector type: Mammalian Expression
Growth in bacteria
  Bacterial resistance: Ampicillin, 100 μg/mL
  Growth temperature: 37°C
  Growth strain: DH5alpha
  Copy number: Unknown
Gene/Insert
  Gene/Insert name: TEAD1
  Species: H. sapiens (human)
  Mutation: V242A
  Entrez Gene: TEAD1 (a.k.a. AA, NTEF-1, REF1, TCF-13, TCF13, TEAD-1, TEF-1)
  Tag / fusion protein: Myc (N terminal on insert)
Terms and licenses: Academic/Nonprofit Terms; Industry Terms: Not Available to Industry
How to cite: pRK5-Myc-TEAD1-V242A was a gift from Kunliang Guan (Addgene plasmid # 33048 ; http://n2t.net/addgene:33048 ; RRID:Addgene_33048)
